Addgene plasmid #69925: pEGFP-n1-AICD
Purpose: mammalian expression of human AICD fused to EGFP
Depositing lab: Zita Balklava & Thomas Wassmer. Depositing organization: Aston University. Publication: APP controls the formation of PI(3,5)P vesicles through its binding of the PIKfyve complex. Currinn H, Guscott B, Balklava Z, Rothnie A, Wassmer T. Cell Mol Life Sci. 2015 Jul 28. 10.1007/s00018-015-1993-0 PubMed 26216398.
Backbone
  Vector backbone: pEGFP-N1
  Backbone manufacturer: Clontech
  Total vector size (bp): 6809
  Vector type: Mammalian Expression
Growth in bacteria
  Bacterial resistance: Kanamycin, 50 μg/mL
  Growth temperature: 37°C
  Growth strain: DH5alpha
  Copy number: High Copy
Gene/Insert
  Gene/Insert name: AICD (alt name: APP intracellular domain)
  Species: H. sapiens (human)
  Mutation: 47 aa long
  Entrez Gene: APP (a.k.a. AAA, ABETA, ABPP, AD1, APPI, CTFgamma, CVAP, PN-II, PN2, alpha-sAPP, preA4)
  Promoter: CMV
  Tag / fusion protein: EGFP (C terminal on backbone)
  Cloning method: Restriction Enzyme; 5′ cloning site NheI (not destroyed); 3′ cloning site SalI (not destroyed)
  Sequencing primers: 5′ CMV-F; 3′ EGFP-N
Terms and licenses: Academic/Nonprofit Terms; Industry Terms: Not Available to Industry
How to cite: pEGFP-n1-AICD was a gift from Zita Balklava & Thomas Wassmer (Addgene plasmid # 69925 ; http://n2t.net/addgene:69925 ; RRID:Addgene_69925)
