[The description below was written by a language model from this plasmid's Addgene catalogue record and pLannotate feature annotations shown in this document.]
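Description:
pEGFP-n1-AICD is a mammalian expression plasmid built on the Clontech pEGFP-N1 backbone. It produces the human APP intracellular domain (AICD), a 47-amino-acid fragment from the C-terminus of the amyloid precursor protein, fused at its C-terminus to EGFP. The AICD coding sequence was inserted between the NheI and SalI sites of the multiple cloning site, both of which are retained. This places it directly downstream of the human cytomegalovirus immediate early enhancer and promoter and in frame with the backbone's mammalian codon-optimised EGFP. An SV40 polyadenylation signal terminates the fusion transcript. The automated annotation matches the roughly 144 bp insert to guinea pig APP, which probably reflects how conserved this domain is. The catalogue entry gives the species as human.

The plasmid replicates in E. coli from a high-copy ColE1/pUC-type origin and also carries an f1 origin for single-stranded DNA production. Selection relies on a single Tn5 aminoglycoside phosphotransferase (NeoR/KanR) gene driven by tandem promoters. A bacterial bla-type promoter gives kanamycin resistance in bacteria, and the SV40 enhancer/early promoter, paired with an HSV TK polyadenylation signal, allows G418 selection of stably transfected mammalian cells. The short large T antigen, ble and bGH poly(A) fragments in the annotation look like residual backbone sequence or partial matches rather than functional elements.

The catalogue lists a total size of 6809 bp, but the depositor's full sequence is 4837 nt, a length consistent with a small insert in pEGFP-N1. The construct is suited to transient or stable expression of fluorescently tagged AICD for localisation and interaction studies. The associated work examined APP binding to the PIKfyve complex and its effect on the formation of PI(3,5)P-containing vesicles.
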