Features (pLannotate 1.2.2; 15 found; start..end, strand, type, name):
     61..364     +  enhancer       CMV enhancer: human cytomegalovirus immediate early enhancer
    365..568     +  promoter       CMV promoter: human cytomegalovirus (CMV) immediate early promoter
    597..740     +  CDS            APP (fragment): A4_CAVPO - Experimental evidence at protein level: Swiss-Prot protein existence level 1. N-APP binds TNFRSF21 triggering caspase activation and degeneration of both neuronal cell bodies (via caspase-3) and axons (via caspase-6). From Cavia porcellus (Guinea pig).
    743..775     +  misc_feature   MCS (fragment): multiple cloning site
    783..1502    +  CDS            EGFP: the original enhanced GFP (Yang et al., 1996) mammalian codon-optimized
   1519..1602    +  CDS            large T antigen (fragment): large T antigen from SV40 (simian virus 40)
   1625..1746    +  polyA_signal   SV40 poly(A) signal: SV40 polyadenylation signal
   1780..2208    -  rep_origin     f1 ori (sequence partly withheld): f1 bacteriophage origin of replication; arrow indicates direction of (+) strand synthesis
   2235..2339    +  promoter       AmpR promoter: bla
   2341..2698    +  promoter       SV40 promoter: SV40 enhancer and early promoter
   2733..3527    +  CDS            NeoR/KanR: aminoglycoside phosphotransferase from Tn5; aph(3')-II (or nptII); confers resistance to neomycin, kanamycin, and G418 (Geneticin®)
   3548..3700    +  CDS            ble (fragment): BLE_KLEPN - Experimental evidence at protein level: Swiss-Prot protein existence level 1. Binding protein with a strong affinity to the bleomycin family of antibiotics. Binds to CL990; an antimitotic-antibiotic compound. From Klebsiella pneumoniae.
   3759..3806    +  polyA_signal   HSV TK poly(A) signal: herpes simplex virus thymidine kinase polyadenylation signal (Cole and Stacy, 1985)
   3897..3913    -  polyA_signal   bGH poly(A) signal (fragment): bovine growth hormone polyadenylation signal
   4135..4723    +  rep_origin     ori: high-copy-number ColE1/pMB1/pBR322/pUC origin of replication
>Addgene plasmid #69925 | pEGFP-n1-AICD | depositor full sequence | sequence record 124152 | pEGFP-n1-AICD sequence 4837 bps
TAGTTATTAATAGTAATCAATTACGGGGTCATTAGTTCATAGCCCATATATGGAGTTCCGCGTTACATAA
CTTACGGTAAATGGCCCGCCTGGCTGACCGCCCAACGACCCCCGCCCATTGACGTCAATAATGACGTATG
TTCCCATAGTAACGCCAATAGGGACTTTCCATTGACGTCAATGGGTGGAGTATTTACGGTAAACTGCCCA
CTTGGCAGTACATCAAGTGTATCATATGCCAAGTACGCCCCCTATTGACGTCAATGACGGTAAATGGCCC
GCCTGGCATTATGCCCAGTACATGACCTTATGGGACTTTCCTACTTGGCAGTACATCTACGTATTAGTCA
TCGCTATTACCATGGTGATGCGGTTTTGGCAGTACATCAATGGGCGTGGATAGCGGTTTGACTCACGGGG
ATTTCCAAGTCTCCACCCCATTGACGTCAATGGGAGTTTGTTTTGGCACCAAAATCAACGGGACTTTCCA
AAATGTCGTAACAACTCCGCCCCATTGACGCAAATGGGCGGTAGGCGTGTACGGTGGGAGGTCTATATAA
GCAGAGCTGGTTTAGTGAACCGTCAGATCCGCTAGCATGAAGAAGAAACAGTACACATCCATTCATCATG
GTGTGGTGGAGGTTGACGCCGCTGTCACCCCAGAGGAGCGCCACCTGTCCAAGATGCAGCAGAACGGCTA
CGAAAATCCAACCTACAAGTTCTTTGAGCAGATGCAGAACGGGTCGACGGTACCGCGGGCCCGGGATCCA
CCGGTCGCCACCATGGTGAGCAAGGGCGAGGAGCTGTTCACCGGGGTGGTGCCCATCCTGGTCGAGCTGG
ACGGCGACGTAAACGGCCACAAGTTCAGCGTGTCCGGCGAGGGCGAGGGCGATGCCACCTACGGCAAGCT
GACCCTGAAGTTCATCTGCACCACCGGCAAGCTGCCCGTGCCCTGGCCCACCCTCGTGACCACCCTGACC
TACGGCGTGCAGTGCTTCAGCCGCTACCCCGACCACATGAAGCAGCACGACTTCTTCAAGTCCGCCATGC
CCGAAGGCTACGTCCAGGAGCGCACCATCTTCTTCAAGGACGACGGCAACTACAAGACCCGCGCCGAGGT
GAAGTTCGAGGGCGACACCCTGGTGAACCGCATCGAGCTGAAGGGCATCGACTTCAAGGAGGACGGCAAC
ATCCTGGGGCACAAGCTGGAGTACAACTACAACAGCCACAACGTCTATATCATGGCCGACAAGCAGAAGA
ACGGCATCAAGGTGAACTTCAAGATCCGCCACAACATCGAGGACGGCAGCGTGCAGCTCGCCGACCACTA
CCAGCAGAACACCCCCATCGGCGACGGCCCCGTGCTGCTGCCCGACAACCACTACCTGAGCACCCAGTCC
GCCCTGAGCAAAGACCCCAACGAGAAGCGCGATCACATGGTCCTGCTGGAGTTCGTGACCGCCGCCGGGA
TCACTCTCGGCATGGACGAGCTGTACAAGTAAAGCGGCCGCGACTCTAGATCATAATCAGCCATACCACA
TTTGTAGAGGTTTTACTTGCTTTAAAAAACCTCCCACACCTCCCCCTGAACCTGAAACATAAAATGAATG
CAATTGTTGTTGTTAACTTGTTTATTGCAGCTTATAATGGTTACAAATAAAGCAATAGCATCACAAATTT
CACAAATAAAGCATTTTTTTCACTGCATTCTAGTTGTGGTTTGTCCAAACTCATCAATGTATCTTAAGGC
GTAAATTGTAAGCGTTAATATTTTGTTAAAATTCGCGTTAAATTTTTGTTAAATCAGCTCATTTTTTAAC
CAATAGGCCGAAATCGGCAAAATCCCTTATAAATCAAAAGAATAGACCGAGATAGGGT
[37 nt withheld, positions 1879-1915]
AAAGAACGTGGACTCCAACGTCAAAGG
[49 nt withheld, positions 1943-1991]
T
[91 nt withheld, positions 1993-2083]
G
[124 nt withheld, positions 2085-2208]
CAGGTGGCACTTTTCGGGGAAATGTGCGCGGAACCCCTATTTGTTTATTTTTCTAAATACATTCAAATAT
GTATCCGCTCATGAGACAATAACCCTGATAAATGCTTCAATAATATTGAAAAAGGAAGAGTCCTGAGGCG
GAAAGAACCAGCTGTGGAATGTGTGTCAGTTAGGGTGTGGAAAGTCCCCAGGCTCCCCAGCAGGCAGAAG
TATGCAAAGCATGCATCTCAATTAGTCAGCAACCAGGTGTGGAAAGTCCCCAGGCTCCCCAGCAGGCAGA
AGTATGCAAAGCATGCATCTCAATTAGTCAGCAACCATAGTCCCGCCCCTAACTCCGCCCATCCCGCCCC
TAACTCCGCCCAGTTCCGCCCATTCTCCGCCCCATGGCTGACTAATTTTTTTTATTTATGCAGAGGCCGA
GGCCGCCTCGGCCTCTGAGCTATTCCAGAAGTAGTGAGGAGGCTTTTTTGGAGGCCTAGGCTTTTGCAAA
GATCGATCAAGAGACAGGATGAGGATCGTTTCGCATGATTGAACAAGATGGATTGCACGCAGGTTCTCCG
GCCGCTTGGGTGGAGAGGCTATTCGGCTATGACTGGGCACAACAGACAATCGGCTGCTCTGATGCCGCCG
TGTTCCGGCTGTCAGCGCAGGGGCGCCCGGTTCTTTTTGTCAAGACCGACCTGTCCGGTGCCCTGAATGA
ACTGCAAGACGAGGCAGCGCGGCTATCGTGGCTGGCCACGACGGGCGTTCCTTGCGCAGCTGTGCTCGAC
GTTGTCACTGAAGCGGGAAGGGACTGGCTGCTATTGGGCGAAGTGCCGGGGCAGGATCTCCTGTCATCTC
ACCTTGCTCCTGCCGAGAAAGTATCCATCATGGCTGATGCAATGCGGCGGCTGCATACGCTTGATCCGGC
TACCTGCCCATTCGACCACCAAGCGAAACATCGCATCGAGCGAGCACGTACTCGGATGGAAGCCGGTCTT
GTCGATCAGGATGATCTGGACGAAGAGCATCAGGGGCTCGCGCCAGCCGAACTGTTCGCCAGGCTCAAGG
CGAGCATGCCCGACGGCGAGGATCTCGTCGTGACCCATGGCGATGCCTGCTTGCCGAATATCATGGTGGA
AAATGGCCGCTTTTCTGGATTCATCGACTGTGGCCGGCTGGGTGTGGCGGACCGCTATCAGGACATAGCG
TTGGCTACCCGTGATATTGCTGAAGAGCTTGGCGGCGAATGGGCTGACCGCTTCCTCGTGCTTTACGGTA
TCGCCGCTCCCGATTCGCAGCGCATCGCCTTCTATCGCCTTCTTGACGAGTTCTTCTGAGCGGGACTCTG
GGGTTCGAAATGACCGACCAAGCGACGCCCAACCTGCCATCACGAGATTTCGATTCCACCGCCGCCTTCT
ATGAAAGGTTGGGCTTCGGAATCGTTTTCCGGGACGCCGGCTGGATGATCCTCCAGCGCGGGGATCTCAT
GCTGGAGTTCTTCGCCCACCCTAGGGGGAGGCTAACTGAAACACGGAAGGAGACAATACCGGAAGGAACC
CGCGCTATGACGGCAATAAAAAGACAGAATAAAACGCACGGTGTTGGGTCGTTTGTTCATAAACGCGGGG
TTCGGTCCCAGGGCTGGCACTCTGTCGATACCCCACCGAGACCCCATTGGGGCCAATACGCCCGCGTTTC
TTCCTTTTCCCCACCCCACCCCCCAAGTTCGGGTGAAGGCCCAGGGCTCGCAGCCAACGTCGGGGCGGCA
GGCCCTGCCATAGCCTCAGGTTACTCATATATACTTTAGATTGATTTAAAACTTCATTTTTAATTTAAAA
GGATCTAGGTGAAGATCCTTTTTGATAATCTCATGACCAAAATCCCTTAACGTGAGTTTTCGTTCCACTG
AGCGTCAGACCCCGTAGAAAAGATCAAAGGATCTTCTTGAGATCCTTTTTTTCTGCGCGTAATCTGCTGC
TTGCAAACAAAAAAACCACCGCTACCAGCGGTGGTTTGTTTGCCGGATCAAGAGCTACCAACTCTTTTTC
CGAAGGTAACTGGCTTCAGCAGAGCGCAGATACCAAATACTGTCCTTCTAGTGTAGCCGTAGTTAGGCCA
CCACTTCAAGAACTCTGTAGCACCGCCTACATACCTCGCTCTGCTAATCCTGTTACCAGTGGCTGCTGCC
AGTGGCGATAAGTCGTGTCTTACCGGGTTGGACTCAAGACGATAGTTACCGGATAAGGCGCAGCGGTCGG
GCTGAACGGGGGGTTCGTGCACACAGCCCAGCTTGGAGCGAACGACCTACACCGAACTGAGATACCTACA
GCGTGAGCTATGAGAAAGCGCCACGCTTCCCGAAGGGAGAAAGGCGGACAGGTATCCGGTAAGCGGCAGG
GTCGGAACAGGAGAGCGCACGAGGGAGCTTCCAGGGGGAAACGCCTGGTATCTTTATAGTCCTGTCGGGT
TTCGCCACCTCTGACTTGAGCGTCGATTTTTGTGATGCTCGTCAGGGGGGCGGAGCCTATGGAAAAACGC
CAGCAACGCGGCCTTTTTACGGTTCCTGGCCTTTTGCTGGCCTTTTGCTCACATGTTCTTTCCTGCGTTA
TCCCCTGATTCTGTGGATAACCGTATTACCGCCATGCAT
