>Addgene plasmid #69925 | pEGFP-n1-AICD | addgene partial sequence | sequence record 127378 | CMV-F 5'-CGCAAATGGGCGGTAGGCGTG-3'
AGCAGAGCTGGTTTAGTGAACCGTCAGATCCGCTAGCATGAAGAAGAAACAGTACACATCCATTCATCAT
GGTGTGGTGGAGGTTGACGCCGCTGTCACCCCAGAGGAGCGCCACCTGTCCAAGATGCAGCAGAACGGCT
ACGAAAATCCAACCTACAAGTTCTTTGAGCAGATGCAGAACGGGTCGACGGTACCGCGGGCCCGGGATCC
ACCGGTCGCCACCATGGTGAGCAAGGGCGAGGAGCTGTTCACCGGGGTGGTGCCCATCCTGGTCGAGCTG
GACGGCGACGTAAACGGCCACAAGTTCAGCGTGTCCGGCGAGGGCGAGGGCGATGCCACCTACGGCAAGC
TGACCCTGAAGTTCATCTGCACCACCGGCAAGCTGCCCGTGCCCTGGCCCACCCTCGTGACCACCCTGAC
CTACGGCGTGCAGTGCTTCAGCCGCTACCCCGACCACATGAAGCAGCACGACTTCTTCAAGTCCGCCATG
CCCGAAGGCTACGTCCAGGAGCGCACCATCTTCTTCAAGGACGACGGCAACTACAAGACCCGCGCCGAGG
TGAAGTTCGAGGGCGACACCCTGGTGAACCGCATCGAGCTGAAGGGCATCGACTTCAAGGAGGACGGCAA
CATCCTGGGGCACAAGCTGGAGTACAACTACAACAGCCACAACGTCTATATCATGGCCGACAAGCAGAAG
AACGGCATCAAGGTGAACTTCAAGATCCGCCACAACATCGAGGACGGCAGCGTGCAGCTCGCCGACCACT
ACCAGCAGAACACCCCCATCGGCGACGGCCCCGTGCTGCTGCCCGACAACCACTACCTGAGCACCCAGTC
CGCCCTGAGCAAAGACCCCAACGAGAAGCGCGATCACATGGTCCTGCTGGAGTTCGTGACCGCCGCCGGG
ATCACTCTCGGCATGGACGAGCTGTACAAGTAAAGCGGCCGCGACTCTAGATCATAATCAGCCATACCAC
ATTTGTAGAGGTTTTACTTGCTTTAAAAAACCTCCCACA
