>Addgene plasmid #69925 | pEGFP-n1-AICD | addgene partial sequence | sequence record 127379 | EXFP-R 5'-GTCTTGTAGTTGCCGTCGTC-3'
GTAGCCTTCGGGCATGGCGGACTTGAAGAAGTCGTGCTGCTTCATGTGGTCGGGGTAGCGGCTGAAGCAC
TGCACGCCGTAGGTCAGGGTGGTCACGAGGGTGGGCCAGGGCACGGGCAGCTTGCCGGTGGTGCAGATGA
ACTTCAGGGTCAGCTTGCCGTAGGTGGCATCGCCCTCGCCCTCGCCGGACACGCTGAACTTGTGGCCGTT
TACGTCGCCGTCCAGCTCGACCAGGATGGGCACCACCCCGGTGAACAGCTCCTCGCCCTTGCTCACCATG
GTGGCGACCGGTGGATCCCGGGCCCGCGGTACCGTCGACCCGTTCTGCATCTGCTCAAAGAACTTGTAGG
TTGGATTTTCGTAGCCGTTCTGCTGCATCTTGGACAGGTGGCGCTCCTCTGGGGTGACAGCGGCGTCAAC
CTCCACCACACCATGATGAATGGATGTGTACTGTTTCTTCTTCATGCTAGCGGATCTGACGGTTCACTAA
ACCAGCTCTGCTTATATAGACCTCCCACCGTACACGCCTACCGCCCATTTGCGTCAATGGGGCGGAGTTG
TTACGACATTTTGGAAAGTCCCGTTGATTTTGGTGCCAAAACAAACTCCCATTGACGTCAATGGGGTGGA
GACTTGGAAATCCCCGTGAGTCAAACCGCTATCCACGCCCATTGATGTACTGCCAAAACCGCATCACCAT
GGTAATAGCGATGACTAATACGTAGATGTACTGCCAAGTAGGAAAGTCCCATAAGGTCATGTACTGGGCA
TAATGCCAGGCGGGCCATTTACCGTCATTGACGTCAATAGGGGGCGTACTTGGCATATGATACACTTGAT
GTACTGCCAAGTGGGCAGTTTACCGTAAATACTCCACCCATTGACGTCAATGGAAAGTCCCTATTGGCGT
TACTATGGGAACATACGTCATTATTGACGTCAATGGGCGGGGGTCGTTGGGCGGTCAGCCAGGCGGGCCA
TTTACCGTAAGTTATGTAACGCGGAACTCCATATATGGGCTATGAACTAATGACCCCGTAATTGATTACT
ATTAA
